Addgene plasmid #102458: pSG69-KcsA-Kv1.3-deGFP
Purpose: Expresses KcsA-Kv1.3 protein with a C-terminal His tag and a deGFP fluorescent protein with a different ribosome binding site.
Depositing lab: Richard Murray. Depositing organization: California Institute of Technology. Publication: Expressing Biologically Active Membrane Proteins in a Cell-Free Transcription-Translation Platform. Guo S, Vaish A, Chen Q, Murray RM. bioRxiv 104455 10.1101/104455.
Backbone
  Vector backbone: pBEST
  Backbone size w/o insert (bp): 2541
  Total vector size (bp): 3804
  Vector type: Bacterial Expression
Growth in bacteria
  Bacterial resistance: Ampicillin, 100 μg/mL
  Growth temperature: 30°C
  Growth strain: KL740
  Copy number: High Copy
Gene/Insert 1
  Gene/Insert name: KcsA-Kv1.3 (alt names: KcsA; Kv1.3)
  Species: Chimera
  Insert size (bp): 495
  Promoter: OR2-OR1-Pr
  Tag / fusion protein: His tag (C terminal on insert)
  Cloning method: Unknown
  Sequencing primers: 5′ AAAACCGAATTTTGCTGGGTG; 3′ AACGCCAGTGAAAAGCTC
Gene/Insert 2
  Gene/Insert name: deGFP (alt name: GFP)
  Promoter: OR2-OR1-Pr
  Cloning method: Unknown
  Sequencing primers: 5′ TGCTTGACGATAACCGTC; 3′ ATGATAAAGAACACAGTCATAAGTGC
Terms and licenses: Academic/Nonprofit Terms; Industry Terms: Not Available to Industry
Depositor comments: Please visit https://www.biorxiv.org/content/early/2017/01/30/104455 for bioRxiv preprint.
How to cite: pSG69-KcsA-Kv1.3-deGFP was a gift from Richard Murray (Addgene plasmid # 102458 ; http://n2t.net/addgene:102458 ; RRID:Addgene_102458)
