[The description below was written by a language model from this plasmid's Addgene catalogue record and pLannotate feature annotations shown in this document.]
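Description:
pSG69-KcsA-Kv1.3-deGFP is a 3.8 kb bacterial expression plasmid built on the pBEST backbone, a vector family commonly used as a template for E. coli cell-free transcription-translation reactions. It is propagated as a high-copy plasmid from a ColE1/pUC-type origin and selected with ampicillin through a β-lactamase gene driven by its native bla promoter. The record lists KL740 as the propagation strain. This fits the use of a lambda-derived promoter, which a host supplying lambda repressor can keep in check during cloning, although the record does not state this rationale.

The payload is a two-gene arrangement under the OR2-OR1-Pr promoter, a strong promoter derived from the bacteriophage lambda Pr region. The first open reading frame, preceded by the efficient T7 gene 10 ribosome binding site, encodes KcsA-Kv1.3, a chimeric potassium channel. The annotation matches it mainly to the Streptomyces coelicolor pH-gated KcsA channel, with Kv1.3-derived sequence named in the catalogue entry. It ends in a C-terminal His tag, which the annotation tool picks up as a short 6xHis-containing tag fragment. Downstream lies deGFP, an EGFP-family variant used as a reporter, translated from its own, different ribosome binding site, so that fluorescence reports on expression of the cassette without fusing the reporter to the channel. The promoter itself is not annotated in the feature table. The short hits to tetracycline resistance and lambda O protein appear to be backbone or regulatory-region remnants rather than functional genes.

The associated work concerns producing biologically active membrane proteins in a cell-free system. There, the His tag would allow capture or detection of the channel while deGFP monitors expression.
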