Features (pLannotate 1.2.2; 9 found; start..end, strand, type, name):
      7..29      +  RBS            RBS: efficient ribosome binding site from bacteriophage T7 gene 10 (Olins and Rangwala, 1989)
     54..524     +  CDS            kcsA: KCSA_STRCO - Also known as skc1. Experimental evidence at protein level: Swiss-Prot protein existence level 1. Acts as a pH-gated potassium ion channel; changing the cytosolic pH from 7 to 4 opens the channel. From Streptomyces coelicolor (strain ATCC BAA-471 / A3(2) / M145).
    531..548     +  CDS            capTEV™ (fragment): composite tag for in vivo biotinylation, TEV protease cleavage, and 6xHis tagging
    641..1312    +  CDS            (3-F)Tyr-EGFP: (3-F)Tyr-EGFP is a basic (constitutively fluorescent) green fluorescent protein published in 2004, derived from Aequorea victoria.
   1352..1483    +  CDS            TcR (fragment): tetracycline efflux protein; tet; confers resistance to tetracycline
   1663..2251    -  rep_origin     ori: high-copy-number ColE1/pMB1/pBR322/pUC origin of replication
   2422..3282    -  CDS            AmpR: β-lactamase; bla; confers resistance to ampicillin, carbenicillin, and related antibiotics
   3283..3374    -  promoter       AmpR promoter: bla
   3489..3782    +  CDS            O (fragment): VRPO_LAMBD - Protein inferred from homology: Swiss-Prot protein existence level 3. Necessary for the bidirectional replication of DNA. It interacts with the ori (origin of replication) region of the genome during the initiation of replication. From Escherichia phage lambda (Bacteriophage lambda).
>Addgene plasmid #102458 | pSG69-KcsA-Kv1.3-deGFP | addgene full sequence | sequence record 197246 | Addgene NGS Result
AATAATTTTGTTTAACTTTAAGAAGGAGATATACAATGGACGAAGTTGATGGTCCGCCAATGTTGTCCGG
TCTGCTTGCTCGTCTGGTTAAGTTGCTTCTGGGCCGTCACGGTTCTGCGCTGCACTGGCGTGCTGCAGGC
GCTGCCACCGTCCTTCTGGTGATCGTACTGCTTGCTGGTTCCTACTTGGCGGTTCTGGCGGAAGCGGATG
ATCCGACCAGCGGCTTTAGCAGCATTCCGGACGCCTTGTGGTGGTCTGTCGATACCGCTACTACCGTGGG
TTACGGCGACTTGTATCCGGTGACCCTTTGGGGTCGTCTGGTAGCGGTTGTCGTTATGGTGGCTGGCATC
ACCTCCTTCGGTCTGGTAACTGCTGCCCTTGCTACTTGGTTTGTAGGCCGCGAACAAGAGCGTCGTGGTC
ATTTCGTTCGTCACTCTGAAAAAGCGGCTGAGGAGGCGTACACCCGTACTACCCGTGCTCTGCACGAGCG
CTTTGACCGTCTGGAACGTATGCTTGACGATAACCGTCGTCATCATCATCATCATCATTGAAGGGCCCAA
GTTCACTTAAAAAGGAGATCAACAATGAAAGCAATTTTCGTACTGAAACATCTTAATCATGCAATGGAGG
CTTTCTAATGGAGCTTTTCACTGGCGTTGTTCCCATCCTGGTCGAGCTGGACGGCGACGTAAACGGCCAC
AAGTTCAGCGTGTCCGGCGAGGGCGAGGGCGATGCCACCTACGGCAAGCTGACCCTGAAGTTCATCTGCA
CCACCGGCAAGCTGCCCGTGCCCTGGCCCACCCTCGTGACCACCCTGACCTACGGCGTGCAGTGCTTCAG
CCGCTACCCCGACCACATGAAGCAGCACGACTTCTTCAAGTCCGCCATGCCCGAAGGCTACGTCCAGGAG
CGCACCATCTTCTTCAAGGACGACGGCAACTACAAGACCCGCGCCGAGGTGAAGTTCGAGGGCGACACCC
TGGTGAACCGCATCGAGCTGAAGGGCATCGACTTCAAGGAGGACGGCAACATCCTGGGGCACAAGCTGGA
GTACAACTACAACAGCCACAACGTCTATATCATGGCCGACAAGCAGAAGAACGGCATCAAGGTGAACTTC
AAGATCCGCCACAACATCGAGGACGGCAGCGTGCAGCTCGCCGACCACTACCAGCAGAACACCCCCATCG
GCGACGGCCCCGTGCTGCTGCCCGACAACCACTACCTGAGCACCCAGTCCGCCCTGAGCAAAGACCCCAA
CGAGAAGCGCGATCACATGGTCCTGCTGGAGTTCGTGACCGCCGCCGGGATCTAACTCGAGCAAAGCCCG
CCGAAAGGCGGGCTTTTCTGTGTCGACCGATGCCCTTGAGAGCCTTCAACCCAGTCAGCTCCTTCCGGTG
GGCGCGGGGCATGACTATCGTCGCCGCACTTATGACTGTGTTCTTTATCATGCAACTCGTAGGACAGGTG
CCGGCAGCTCTCTTCCGCTTCCTCGCTCACTTACTCGCTGCGCTCGGTCGTTCGGCTGCGGCGAGCGGTA
TCAGCTCACTCAAAGGCGGTAATACGGTTATCCACAGAATCAGGGGATAACGCAGGAAAGAACATGTGAG
CAAAAGGCCAGCAAAAGGCCAGGAACCGTAAAAAGGCCGCGTTGCTGGCGTTTTTCCATAGGCTCCGCCC
CCCTGACGAGCATCACAAAAATCGACGCTCAAGTCAGAGGTGGCGAAACCCGACAGGACTATAAAGATAC
CAGGCGTTTCCCCCTGGAAGCTCCCTCGTGCGCTCTCCTGTTCCGACCCTGCCGCTTACCGGATACCTGT
CCGCCTTTCTCCCTTCGGGAAGCGTGGCGCTTTCTCATAGCTCACGCTGTAGGTATCTCAGTTCGGTGTA
GGTCGTTCGCTCCAAGCTGGGCTGTGTGCACGAACCCCCCGTTCAGCCCGACCGCTGCGCCTTATCCGGT
AACTATCGTCTTGAGTCCAACCCGGTAAGACACGACTTATCGCCACTGGCAGCAGCCACTGGTAACAGGA
TTAGCAGAGCGAGGTATGTAGGCGGTGCTACAGAGTTCTTGAAGTGGTGGCCTAACTACGGCTACACTAG
AAGAACAGTATTTGGTATCTGCGCTCTGCTGAAGCCAGTTACCTTCGGAAAAAGAGTTGGTAGCTCTTGA
TCCGGCAAACAAACCACCGCTGGTAGCGGTGGTTTTTTTGTTTGCAAGCAGCAGATTACGCGCAGAAAAA
AAGGATCTCAAGAAGATCCTTTGATCTTTTCTACGGGGTCTGACGCTCAGTGGAACGAAAACTCACGTTA
AGGGATTTTGGTCATGAGATTATCAAAAAGGATCTTCACCTAGATCCTTTTAAATTAAAAATGAAGTTTT
AAATCAATCTAAAGTATATATGAGTAAACTTGGTCTGACAGTTACCAATGCTTAATCAGTGAGGCACCTA
TCTCAGCGATCTGTCTATTTCGTTCATCCATAGTTGCCTGACTCCCCGTCGTGTAGATAACTACGATACG
GGAGGGCTTACCATCTGGCCCCAGTGCTGCAATGATACCGCGTGACCCACGCTCACCGGCTCCAGATTTA
TCAGCAATAAACCAGCCAGCCGGAAGGGCCGAGCGCAGAAGTGGTCCTGCAACTTTATCCGCCTCCATCC
AGTCTATTAATTGTTGCCGGGAAGCTAGAGTAAGTAGTTCGCCAGTTAATAGTTTGCGCAACGTTGTTGC
CATTGCTACAGGCATCGTGGTGTCACGCTCGTCGTTTGGTATGGCTTCATTCAGCTCCGGTTCCCAACGA
TCAAGGCGAGTTGCATGATCCCCCATGTTGTGCAAAAAAGCTGTTAGCTCCTTCGGTCCTCCGATCGTTG
TCAGAAGTAAGTTGGCCGCAGTGTTATCACTCATTGTTATGGCAGCACTGCATAATTCTCTTACTGTCAT
GCCATCCGTAAGATGCTTTTCTGTGACTGGTGAGTACTCAACCAAGTCATTCTGAGAATAGTGTATGCGG
CGACCGAGTTGCTCTTGCCCGGCGTCAACACGGGATAATACCGCGCCACATAGCAGAACTTTAAAAGTGC
TCATCATTGGAAAACGTTCTTCGTGGCGAAAACTCTCAAGGATCTTACCGCTGTTTAGATCCAGTTCGAT
GTAACCCACTCGTGCACCCAACTGATCTTCAGCATCTTTTACTTTCACCAGCGTTTCTGGGTGAGCAAAA
ACATGAAGGCAAAATGCCGCAAAAAAGGGAATAAGGGCGACACGGAAATGTTGAATACTCATACTCTTCC
TTTTTCAATATTATTGAAGCATTTATCAGGGTTATTGTCTCATGAGCGGATACATATTTGAATGTATTTA
GAAAAATAAACAAATAGGTGTTCCGCGCACATTTCCCCGAAAAGTGCCACCTGACGTCTAAGAAACCATT
ATTATCATGACATTAACCTATAAAAATAGGCGTATCACGAGGCCCTTTCGTGTTCAAGAATTCTGGCGAA
TCCTCTTACCAGCCAGAAAACGACCTTTCTGTGGTGAAACCGGATGCTGCAATTCAGAGCGCCAGCAAGT
GGGGGACAGCAGATGACCTGACCGCCGCAGAGTGGATGTTTGACATGGTGATGACTATCGCACCATCAGC
CAGAAAACCGAATTTTGCTGGGTGGGCTAACGATATCCGCCTGATGCGTGAACGTGACGGACGTAACCAC
CGCGACATGTGTGTGCTGTTCCGCTGGGCATGCTGAGCTAACACCGTGCGTGTTGACAATTTTACCTCTG
GCGGTGATAATGGTTGCAGCTAGC
